Addgene plasmid #64090: MLS-mir-17-92
Purpose: expresses mir-17-92
Depositing lab: Lin He. Depositing organization: University of California, Berkeley. Publication: miR-19 is a key oncogenic component of mir-17-92. Olive V, Bennett MJ, Walker JC, Ma C, Jiang I, Cordon-Cardo C, Li QJ, Lowe SW, Hannon GJ, He L. Genes Dev. 2009 Dec 15. 23(24):2839-49. 10.1101/gad.1861409 PubMed 20008935.
Backbone
  Vector backbone: pMSCV-SV40-GFP
  Backbone size w/o insert (bp): 6216
  Total vector size (bp): 7166
  Vector type: Mammalian Expression
Growth in bacteria
  Bacterial resistance: Ampicillin, 100 μg/mL
  Growth temperature: 37°C
  Growth strain: Top10
  Copy number: Unknown
Gene/Insert
  Gene/Insert name: miR-17-92
  Species: H. sapiens (human)
  Insert size (bp): 950
  Entrez Gene: MIR17HG (a.k.a. C13orf25, FGLDS2, LINC00048, MIHG1, MIRH1, MIRHG1, NCRNA00048, miR-17-92)
  Promoter: MSCV
  Cloning method: Restriction Enzyme; 5′ cloning site Xho1 (not destroyed); 3′ cloning site EcoR1 (not destroyed)
  Sequencing primers: 5′ GCCCTCACTCCTTCTCTAGG
Terms and licenses: Academic/Nonprofit Terms; Industry Terms: Not Available to Industry
How to cite: MLS-mir-17-92 was a gift from Lin He (Addgene plasmid # 64090 ; http://n2t.net/addgene:64090 ; RRID:Addgene_64090)
