[The description below was written by a language model from this plasmid's Addgene catalogue record and pLannotate feature annotations shown in this document.]
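Description:
MLS-mir-17-92 is a murine stem cell virus (MSCV)-based retroviral vector, built on the pMSCV-SV40-GFP backbone and catalogued as a mammalian expression plasmid, that delivers the human miR-17-92 polycistronic microRNA cluster (from the MIR17HG locus). The proviral cassette is flanked by 5′ and 3′ long terminal repeats from murine embryonic stem cell virus. It also carries the Ψ packaging signal and a truncated, start-codon-less gag segment, which together allow the transcript to be packaged into retroviral particles when viral proteins are supplied in trans by a packaging system. In bacteria the plasmid replicates from a high-copy ColE1/pUC-type origin and is selected with ampicillin through the β-lactamase gene. The remaining backbone annotations (lac promoter/operator, and fragments of lacI, rop, bom, lacZα, TcR and env) are vestigial remnants rather than functional parts.

The roughly 950 bp insert was cloned between XhoI and EcoRI sites downstream of the packaging region and is transcribed from the MSCV LTR promoter. The feature table detects six microRNA precursor hairpins in tandem: three assigned to the mir-17 family, two to the mir-19 family and one to mir-92, consistent with the six-member organisation of the cluster. Downstream, an SV40 enhancer/early promoter independently drives EGFP, so transfected or transduced cells can be identified or sorted by fluorescence; no mammalian drug-selection marker is annotated. The sequenced record is 7,141 nt, slightly shorter than the 7,166 bp catalogue size. The stated purpose is simply to express mir-17-92, and the associated publication concerns the oncogenic contribution of miR-19 within this cluster, which suggests use in stable overexpression studies in mammalian cells.
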