Features (pLannotate 1.2.2; 25 found; start..end, strand, type, name):
      1..517     +  LTR            5' LTR: 5' long terminal repeat from murine embryonic stem cell virus
    581..922     +  misc_feature   MESV Ψ: packaging signal of murine embryonic stem cell virus
    989..1405    +  CDS            gag (truncated): truncated Moloney murine leukemia virus (MMLV) gag gene lacking the start codon
   1509..1586    +  ncRNA          mir-17: Accession: RF00051 - mir-17 microRNA precursor family
   1647..1728    +  ncRNA          mir-17: Accession: RF00051 - mir-17 microRNA precursor family
   1798..1869    +  ncRNA          mir-19 (fragment): Accession: RF00245 - mir-19 microRNA precursor family
   1963..2039    +  ncRNA          mir-17: Accession: RF00051 - mir-17 microRNA precursor family
   2101..2175    +  ncRNA          mir-19: Accession: RF00245 - mir-19 microRNA precursor family
   2215..2292    +  ncRNA          mir-92: Accession: RF00464 - mir-92 microRNA precursor family
   2408..2737    +  promoter       SV40 promoter: SV40 enhancer and early promoter
   2744..3463    +  CDS            EGFP: the original enhanced GFP (Yang et al., 1996) mammalian codon-optimized
   3480..3496    +  misc_feature   MCS (fragment): pBluescript multiple cloning site
   3536..4050    +  LTR            3' LTR: 3' long terminal repeat from murine embryonic stem cell virus
   4212..4228    -  protein_bind   lac operator: The lac repressor binds to the lac operator to inhibit transcription in E. coli. This inhibition can be relieved by adding lactose or isopropyl-β-D-thiogalactopyranoside (IPTG). lac repressor encoded by lacI
   4236..4266    -  promoter       lac promoter: promoter for the E. coli lac operon
   4281..4302    -  protein_bind   CAP binding site: CAP binding activates transcription in the presence of cAMP. E. coli catabolite activator protein
   4315..4407    -  CDS            lacI (fragment): lac repressor; lacI; The lac repressor binds to the lac operator to inhibit transcription in E. coli. This inhibition can be relieved by adding lactose or isopropyl-β-D-thiogalactopyranoside (IPTG).
   4590..5178    -  rep_origin     ori: high-copy-number ColE1/pMB1/pBR322/pUC origin of replication
   5349..6209    -  CDS            AmpR: β-lactamase; bla; confers resistance to ampicillin, carbenicillin, and related antibiotics
   6210..6314    -  promoter       AmpR promoter: bla
   6409..6444    +  CDS            rop (fragment): Rop protein, which maintains plasmids at low copy number; rop
   6546..6645    +  misc_feature   bom (fragment): basis of mobility region from pBR322
   6651..6800    -  CDS            lacZα (fragment): LacZα fragment of β-galactosidase; lacZ fragment
   6800..7001    -  CDS            TcR (fragment): tetracycline efflux protein; tet; confers resistance to tetracycline
   7002..7100    +  CDS            env (fragment): murine leukemia virus gPr80 envelope polyprotein precursor; env; proteolytically cleaved into gp70SU and p15TM subunits
>Addgene plasmid #64090 | MLS-mir-17-92 | addgene full sequence | sequence record 371232 | Addgene NGS Result
AATGAAAGACCCCACCTGTAGGTTTGGCAAGCTAGCTTAAGTAACGCCATTTTGCAAGGCATGGAAAATA
CATAACTGAGAATAGAGAAGTTCAGATCAAGGTTAGGAACAGAGAGACAGCAGAATATGGGCCAAACAGG
ATATCTGTGGTAAGCAGTTCCTGCCCCGGCTCAGGGCCAAGAACAGATGGTCCCCAGATGCGGTCCCGCC
CTCAGCAGTTTCTAGAGAACCATCAGATGTTTCCAGGGTGCCCCAAGGACCTGAAATGACCCTGTGCCTT
ATTTGAACTAACCAATCAGTTCGCTTCTCGCTTCTGTTCGCGCGCTTCTGCTCCCCGAGCTCAATAAAAG
AGCCCACAACCCCTCACTCGGCGCGCCAGTCCTCCGATAGACTGCGTCGCCCGGGTACCCGTATTCCCAA
TAAAGCCTCTTGCTGTTTGCATCCGAATCGTGGACTCGCTGATCCTTGGGAGGGTCTCCTCAGATTGATT
GACTGCCCACCTCGGGGGTCTTTCATTTGGAGGTTCCACCGAGATTTGGAGACCCCTGCCCAGGGACCAC
CGACCCCCCCGCCGGGAGGTAAGCTGGCCAGCGGTCGTTTCGTGTCTGTCTCTGTCTTTGTGCGTGTTTG
TGCCGGCATCTAATGTTTGCGCCTGCGTCTGTACTAGTTAGCTAACTAGCTCTGTATCTGGCGGACCCGT
GGTGGAACTGACGAGTTCTGAACACCCGGCCGCAACCCTGGGAGACGTCCCAGGGACTTTGGGGGCCGTT
TTTGTGGCCCGACCTGAGGAAGGGAGTCGATGTGGAATCCGACCCCGTCAGGATATGTGGTTCTGGTAGG
AGACGAGAACCTAAAACAGTTCCCGCCTCCGTCTGAATTTTTGCTTTCGGTTTGGAACCGAAGCCGCGCG
TCTTGTCTGCTGCAGCGCTGCAGCATCGTTCTGTGTTGTCTCTGTCTGACTGTGTTTCTGTATTTGTCTG
AAAATTAGGGCCAGACTGTTACCACTCCCTTAAGTTTGACCTTAGGTCACTGGAAAGATGTCGAGCGGAT
CGCTCACAACCAGTCGGTAGATGTCAAGAAGAGACGTTGGGTTACCTTCTGCTCTGCAGAATGGCCAACC
TTTAACGTCGGATGGCCGCGAGACGGCACCTTTAACCGAGACCTCATCACCCAGGTTAAGATCAAGGTCT
TTTCACCTGGCCCGCATGGACACCCAGACCAGGTCCCCTACATCGTGACCTGGGAAGCCTTGGCTTTTGA
CCCCCCTCCCTGGGTCAAGCCCTTTGTACACCCTAAGCCTCCGCCTCCTCTTCCTCCATCCGCCCCGTCT
CTCCCCCTTGAACCTCCTCGTTCGACCCCGCCTCGATCCTCCCTTTATCCAGCCCTCACTCCTTCTCTAG
GCGCCGGAATTAGATCTCTCGAGTTGAGGTGTTAATTCTAATTATCTATTTCAAATTTAGCAGGAAAAAA
GAGAACATCACCTTGTAAAACTGAAGATTGTGACCAGTCAGAATAATGTCAAAGTGCTTACAGTGCAGGT
AGTGATATGTGCATCTACTGCAGTGAAGGCACTTGTAGCATTATGGTGACAGCTGCCTCGGGAAGCCAAG
TTGGGCTTTAAAGTGCAGGGCCTGCTGATGTTGAGTGCTTTTTGTTCTAAGGTGCATCTAGTGCAGATAG
TGAAGTAGATTAGCATCTACTGCCCTAAGTGCTCCTTCTGGCATAAGAAGTTATGTATTCATCCAATAAT
TCAAGCCAAGCAAGTATATAGGTGTTTTAATAGTTTTTGTTTGCAGTCCTCTGTTAGTTTTGCATAGTTG
CACTACAAGAAGAATGTAGTTGTGCAAATCTATGCAAAACTGATGGTGGCCTGCTATTTCCTTCAAATGA
ATGATTTTTACTAATTTTGTGTACTTTTATTGTGTCGATGTAGAATCTGCCTGGTCTATCTGATGTGACA
GCTTCTGTAGCACTAAAGTGCTTATAGTGCAGGTAGTGTTTAGTTATCTACTGCATTATGAGCACTTAAA
GTACTGCTAGCTGTAGAACTCCAGCTTCGGCCTGTCGCCCAATCAAACTGTCCTGTTACTGAACACTGTT
CTATGGTTAGTTTTGCAGGTTTGCATCCAGCTGTGTGATATTCTGCTGTGCAAATCCATGCAAAACTGAC
TGTGGTAGTGAAAAGTCTGTAGAAAAGTAAGGGAAACTCAAACCCCTTTCTACACAGGTTGGGATCGGTT
GCAATGCTGTGTTTCTGTATGGTATTGCACTTGTCCCGGCCTGTTGAGTTTGGTGGGGATTGTGACCAGA
AGATTTTGAAAATTAAATATTACTGAAGATTTCGACTTCCACTGTTAAATGTACAAGATACATGAATTCG
CCAGCACAGTGGTCGACCCTGTGGAATGTGTGTCAGTTAGGGTGTGGAAAGTCCCCAGGCTCCCCAGCAG
GCAGAAGTATGCAAAGCATGCATCTCAATTAGTCAGCAACCAGGTGTGGAAAGTCCCCAGGCTCCCCAGC
AGGCAGAAGTATGCAAAGCATGCATCTCAATTAGTCAGCAACCATAGTCCCGCCCCTAACTCCGCCCATC
CCGCCCCTAACTCCGCCCAGTTCCGCCCATTCTCCGCCCCATGGCTGACTAATTTTTTTTATTTATGCAG
AGGCCGAGGCCGCCTCGGCCTCTGAGCTATTCCAGAAGTAGTGAGGAGGCTTTTTTGGAGGCCTAGGCTT
TTGCAAAAAGCTCATGGTGAGCAAGGGCGAGGAGCTGTTCACCGGGGTGGTGCCCATCCTGGTCGAGCTG
GACGGCGACGTAAACGGCCACAAGTTCAGCGTGTCTGGCGAGGGCGAGGGCGATGCCACCTACGGCAAGC
TGACCCTGAAGTTCATCTGCACCACCGGCAAGCTGCCCGTGCCCTGGCCCACCCTCGTGACCACCCTGAC
CTACGGCGTGCAGTGCTTCAGCCGCTACCCCGACCACATGAAGCAGCACGACTTCTTCAAGTCCGCCATG
CCCGAAGGCTACGTCCAGGAGCGCACCATCTTCTTCAAGGACGACGGCAACTACAAGACCCGCGCCGAGG
TGAAGTTCGAGGGCGACACCCTGGTGAACCGCATCGAGCTGAAGGGCATCGACTTCAAGGAGGACGGCAA
CATCCTGGGGCACAAGCTGGAGTACAACTACAACAGCCACAACGTCTATATCATGGCCGACAAGCAGAAG
AACGGCATCAAGGCGAACTTCAAGATCCGCCACAACATCGAGGACGGCAGCGTGCAGCTCGCCGACCACT
ACCAGCAGAACACCCCCATCGGCGACGGCCCCGTGCTGCTGCCCGACAACCACTACCTGAGCACCCAGTC
CGCCCTGAGCAAAGACCCCAACGAGAAGCGCGATCACATGGTCCTGCTGGAGTTCGTGACCGCCGCCGGG
ATCACTCTCGGCATGGACGAGCTGTACAAGTAATGAATTAATTAAGAATTATCAAGCTTATCGATAAAAT
AAAAGATTTTATTTAGTCTCCAGAAAAAGGGGGGAATGAAAGACCCCACCTGTAGGTTTGGCAAGCTAGC
TTAAGTAACGCCATTTTGCAAGGCATGGAAAATACATAACTGAGAATAGAGAAGTTCAGATCAAGGTTAG
GAACAGAGAGACAGCAGAATATGGGCCAAACAGGATATCTGTGGTAAGCAGTTCCTGCCCCGGCTCAGGG
CCAAGAACAGATGGTCCCCAGATGCGGTCCCGCCCTCAGCAGTTTCTAGAGAACCATCAGATGTTTCCAG
GGTGCCCCAAGGACCTGAAATGACCCTGTGCCTTATTTGAACTAACCAATCAGTTCGCTTCTCGCTTCTG
TTCGCGCGCTTCTGCTCCCCGAGCTCAATAAAAGAGCCCACAACCCCTCACTCGGCGCGCCAGTCCTCCG
ATAGACTGCGTCGCCCGGGTACCCGTGTATCCAATAAACCCTCTTGCAGTTGCATCCGACTTGTGGTCTC
GCTGTTCCTTGGGAGGGTCTCCTCTGAGTGATTGACTACCCGTCAGCGGGGGTCTTTCATGGGTAACAGT
TTCTTGAAGTTGGAGAACAACATTCTGAGGGTAGGAGTCGAATATTAAGTAATCCTGACTCAATTAGCCA
CTGTTTTGAATCCACATACTCCAATACTCCTGAAATAGTTCATTATGGACAGCGCAGAAAGAGCTGGGGA
GAATTGTGAAATTGTTATCCGCTCACAATTCCACACAACATACGAGCCGGAAGCATAAAGTGTAAAGCCT
GGGGTGCCTAATGAGTGAGCTAACTCACATTAATTGCGTTGCGCTCACTGCCCGCTTTCCAGTCGGGAAA
CCTGTCGTGCCAGCTGCATTAATGAATCGGCCAACGCGCGGGGAGAGGCGGTTTGCGTATTGGGCGCTCT
TCCGCTTCCTCGCTCACTGACTCGCTGCGCTCGGTCGTTCGGCTGCGGCGAGCGGTATCAGCTCACTCAA
AGGCGGTAATACGGTTATCCACAGAATCAGGGGATAACGCAGGAAAGAACATGTGAGCAAAAGGCCAGCA
AAAGGCCAGGAACCGTAAAAAGGCCGCGTTGCTGGCGTTTTTCCATAGGCTCCGCCCCCCTGACGAGCAT
CACAAAAATCGACGCTCAAGTCAGAGGTGGCGAAACCCGACAGGACTATAAAGATACCAGGCGTTTCCCC
CTGGAAGCTCCCTCGTGCGCTCTCCTGTTCCGACCCTGCCGCTTACCGGATACCTGTCCGCCTTTCTCCC
TTCGGGAAGCGTGGCGCTTTCTCATAGCTCACGCTGTAGGTATCTCAGTTCGGTGTAGGTCGTTCGCTCC
AAGCTGGGCTGTGTGCACGAACCCCCCGTTCAGCCCGACCGCTGCGCCTTATCCGGTAACTATCGTCTTG
AGTCCAACCCGGTAAGACACGACTTATCGCCACTGGCAGCAGCCACTGGTAACAGGATTAGCAGAGCGAG
GTATGTAGGCGGTGCTACAGAGTTCTTGAAGTGGTGGCCTAACTACGGCTACACTAGAAGAACAGTATTT
GGTATCTGCGCTCTGCTGAAGCCAGTTACCTTCGGAAAAAGAGTTGGTAGCTCTTGATCCGGCAAACAAA
CCACCGCTGGTAGCGGTGGTTTTTTTGTTTGCAAGCAGCAGATTACGCGCAGAAAAAAAGGATCTCAAGA
AGATCCTTTGATCTTTTCTACGGGGTCTGACGCTCAGTGGAACGAAAACTCACGTTAAGGGATTTTGGTC
ATGAGATTATCAAAAAGGATCTTCACCTAGATCCTTTTAAATTAAAAATGAAGTTTTAAATCAATCTAAA
GTATATATGAGTAAACTTGGTCTGACAGTTACCAATGCTTAATCAGTGAGGCACCTATCTCAGCGATCTG
TCTATTTCGTTCATCCATAGTTGCCTGACTCCCCGTCGTGTAGATAACTACGATACGGGAGGGCTTACCA
TCTGGCCCCAGTGCTGCAATGATACCGCGAGACCCACGCTCACCGGCTCCAGATTTATCAGCAATAAACC
AGCCAGCCGGAAGGGCCGAGCGCAGAAGTGGTCCTGCAACTTTATCCGCCTCCATCCAGTCTATTAATTG
TTGCCGGGAAGCTAGAGTAAGTAGTTCGCCAGTTAATAGTTTGCGCAACGTTGTTGCCATTGCTACAGGC
ATCGTGGTGTCACGCTCGTCGTTTGGTATGGCTTCATTCAGCTCCGGTTCCCAACGATCAAGGCGAGTTA
CATGATCCCCCATGTTGTGCAAAAAAGCGGTTAGCTCCTTCGGTCCTCCGATCGTTGTCAGAAGTAAGTT
GGCCGCAGTGTTATCACTCATGGTTATGGCAGCACTGCATAATTCTCTTACTGTCATGCCATCCGTAAGA
TGCTTTTCTGTGACTGGTGAGTACTCAACCAAGTCATTCTGAGAATAGTGTATGCGGCGACCGAGTTGCT
CTTGCCCGGCGTCAATACGGGATAATACCGCGCCACATAGCAGAACTTTAAAAGTGCTCATCATTGGAAA
ACGTTCTTCGGGGCGAAAACTCTCAAGGATCTTACCGCTGTTGAGATCCAGTTCGATGTAACCCACTCGT
GCACCCAACTGATCTTCAGCATCTTTTACTTTCACCAGCGTTTCTGGGTGAGCAAAAACAGGAAGGCAAA
ATGCCGCAAAAAAGGGAATAAGGGCGACACGGAAATGTTGAATACTCATACTCTTCCTTTTTCAATATTA
TTGAAGCATTTATCAGGGTTATTGTCTCATGAGCGGATACATATTTGAATGTATTTAGAAAAATAAACAA
ATAGGGGTTCCGCGCACATTTCCCCGAAAAGTGCCACCTGACGTCTAAGAAACCATTATTATCATGACAT
TAACCTATAAAAATAGGCGTATCACGAGGCCCTTTCGTCTCGCGCGTTTCGGTGATGACGGTGAAAACCT
CTGACACATGCAGCTCCCGGAGACGGTCACAGCTTGTCTGTAAGCGGATGCCGGGAGCAGACAAGCCCGT
CAGGGCGCGTCAGCGGGTGTTGGCGGGTGTCGGGGCTGGCTTAACTATGCGGCATCAGAGCAGATTGTAC
TGAGAGTGCACCATATGCGGTGTGAAATACCGCACAGATGCGTAAGGAGAAAATACCGCATCAGGCGCCA
TTCGCCATTCAGGCTGCGCAACTGTTGGGAAGGGCGATCGGTGCGGGCCTCTTCGCTATTACGCCAGCTG
GCGAAAGGGGGATGTGCTGCAAGGCGATTAAGTTGGGTAACGCCAGGGTTTTCCCAGTCACGACGTTGTA
AAACGACGGCGCAAGGAATGGTGCATGCAAGGAGATGGCGCCCAACAGTCCCCCGGCCACGGGGCCTGCC
ACCATACCCACGCCGAAACAAGCGCTCATGAGCCCGAAGTGGCGAGCCCGATCTTCCCCATCGGTGATGT
CGGCGATATAGGCGCCAGCAACCGCACCTGTGGCGCCGGTGATGCCGGCCACGATGCGTCCGGCGTAGAG
GCGATTAGTCCAATTTGTTAAAGACAGGATATCAGTGGTCCAGGCTCTAGTTTTGACTCAACAATATCAC
CAGCTGAAGCCTATAGAGTACGAGCCATAGATAAAATAAAAGATTTTATTTAGTCTCCAGAAAAAGGGGG
G
