>Addgene plasmid #64090 | MLS-mir-17-92 | depositor partial sequence | sequence record 107222 | insert
TTGAGGTGTTAATTCTAATTATCTATTTCAAATTTAGCAGGAAAAAAGAGAACATCACCTTGTAAAACTG
AAGATTGTGACCAGTCAGAATAATGTCAAAGTGCTTACAGTGCAGGTAGTGATATGTGCATCTACTGCAG
TGAAGGCACTTGTAGCATTATGGTGACAGCTGCCTCGGGAAGCCAAGTTGGGCTTTAAAGTGCAGGGCCT
GCTGATGTTGAGTGCTTTTTGTTCTAAGGTGCATCTAGTGCAGATAGTGAAGTAGATTAGCATCTACTGC
CCTAAGTGCTCCTTCTGGCATAAGAAGTTATGTATTCATCCAATAATTCAAGCCAAGCAAGTATATAGGT
GTTTTAATAGTTTTTGTTTGCAGTCCTCTGTTAGTTTTGCATAGTTGCACTACAAGAAGAATGTAGTTGT
GCAAATCTATGCAAAACTGATGGTGGCCTGCTATTTCCTTCAAATGAATGATTTTTACTAATTTTGTGTA
CTTTTATTGTGTCGATGTAGAATCTGCCTGGTCTATCTGATGTGACAGCTTCTGTAGCACTAAAGTGCTT
ATAGTGCAGGTAGTGTTTAGTTATCTACTGCATTATGAGCACTTAAAGTACTGCTAGCTGTAGAACTCCA
GCTTCGGCCTGTCGCCCAATCAAACTGTCCTGTTACTGAACACTGTTCTATGGTTAGTTTTGCAGGTTTG
CATCCAGCTGTGTGATATTCTGCTGTGCAAATCCATGCAAAACTGACTGTGGTAGTGAAAAGTCTGTAGA
AAAGTAAGGGAAACTCAAACCCCTTTCTACACAGGTTGGGATCGGTTGCAATGCTGTGTTTCTGTATGGT
ATTGCACTTGTCCCGGCCTGTTGAGTTTGGTGGGGATTGTGACCAGAAGATTTTGAAAATTAAATATTAC
TGAAGATTTCGACTTCCACTGTTAAATGTACAAGATACAT
