>Addgene plasmid #64090 | MLS-mir-17-92 | addgene partial sequence | sequence record 115923 | EGFP-N 5'-CGTCGCCGTCCAGCTCGACCAG-3'
TCTCGCCCTTGCTCACCATGAGCTTTTTGCAAAAGCCTAGGCCTCCAAAAAAGCCTCCTCACTACTTCTG
GAATAGCTCAGAGGCCGAGGCGGCCTCGGCCTCTGCATAAATAAAAAAAATTAGTCAGCCATGGGGCGGA
GAATGGGCGGAACTGGGCGGAGTTAGGGGCGGGATGGGCGGAGTTAGGGGCGGGACTATGGTTGCTGACT
AATTGAGATGCATGCTTTGCATACTTCTGCCTGCTGGGGAGCCTGGGGACTTTCCACACCTGGTTGCTGA
CTAATTGAGATGCATGCTTTGCATACTTCTGCCTGCTGGGGAGCCTGGGGACTTTCCACACCCTAACTGA
CACACATTCCACAGGGTCGACCACTGTGCTGGCGAATTCATGTATCTTGTACATTTAACAGTGGAAGTCG
AAATCTTCAGTAATATTTAATTTTCAAAATCTTCTGGTCACAATCCCCACCAAACTCAACAGGCCGGGAC
AAGTGCAATACCATACAGAAACACAGCATTGCAACCGATCCCAACCTGTGTAGAAAGGGGTTTGAGTTTC
CCTTACTTTTCTACAGACTTTTCACTACCACAGTCAGTTTTGCATGGATTTGCACAGCAGAATATCACAC
AGCTGGATGCAAACCTGCAAAACTAACCATAGAACAGTGTTCAGTAACAGGACAGTTTGATTGGGCGACA
GGCCGAAGCTGGAGTTCTACAGCTAGCAGTACTTTAAGTGCTCATAATGCAGTAGATAACTAAACACTAC
CTGCACTATAAGCACTTTAGTGCTACAGAAGCTGTCACATCAGATAGACCAGGCAGATTCTACATCGACA
CAATAAAAGTACACAAAATTAGTAAAAATCATTCATTTGAAGGAAATAGCAGGCCACCAT
