>Addgene plasmid #64090 | MLS-mir-17-92 | addgene partial sequence | sequence record 115924 | pLXSN5 5'-CCCTTGAACCTCCTCGTTCGACC-3'
CCCTCACTCCTTCTCTAGGCGCCGGAATTAGATCTCTCGAGTTGAGGTGTTAATTCTAATTATCTATTTC
AAATTTAGCAGGAAAAAAGAGAACATCACCTTGTAAAACTGAAGATTGTGACCAGTCAGAATAATGTCAA
AGTGCTTACAGTGCAGGTAGTGATATGTGCATCTACTGCAGTGAAGGCACTTGTAGCATTATGGTGACAG
CTGCCTCGGGAAGCCAAGTTGGGCTTTAAAGTGCAGGGCCTGCTGATGTTGAGTGCTTTTTGTTCTAAGG
TGCATCTAGTGCAGATAGTGAAGTAGATTAGCATCTACTGCCCTAAGTGCTCCTTCTGGCATAAGAAGTT
ATGTATTCATCCAATAATTCAAGCCAAGCAAGTATATAGGTGTTTTAATAGTTTTTGTTTGCAGTCCTCT
GTTAGTTTTGCATAGTTGCACTACAAGAAGAATGTAGTTGTGCAAATCTATGCAAAACTGATGGTGGCCT
GCTATTTCCTTCAAATGAATGATTTTTACTAATTTTGTGTACTTTTATTGTGTCGATGTAGAATCTGCCT
GGTCTATCTGATGTGACAGCTTCTGTAGCACTAAAGTGCTTATAGTGCAGGTAGTGTTTAGTTATCTACT
GCATTATGAGCACTTAAAGTACTGCTAGCTGTAGAACTCCAGCTTCGGCCTGTCGCCCAATCAAACTGTC
CTGTTACTGAACACTGTTCTATGGTTAGTTTTGCAGGTTTGCATCCAGCTGTGTGATATTCTGCTGTGCA
AATCCATGCAAAACTGACTGTGGTAGTGAAAAGTCTGTAGAAAAGTAAGGGAAACTCAAACCCCTTTCTA
CACAGGTTGGGATCGGTTGCAATGCTGTGTTTCTGTATGGTATTGCACTTGTCCCGGCCTGTTGAGTTTG
GTGGGGATTGTGACCAGAAGATTTTGAAAATTAAATATTACTGAAGATTTCGACTTCCACTGTTAAATGT
ACAAGAT
